>Addgene plasmid #22146 | pEBB-II-I-GFP alpha isoform | addgene partial sequence | sequence record 27964 | 22146 with hTFII-I_F2
GTGGAAGTTGTGGCCCCATCAAAGTGAAAACTGAACCCACAGAAGATTCTGGCATTTCCCTGGAAATGGC
AGCTGTGACAGTAAAGGAAGAATCAGAAGATCCTGATTATTATCAATATAACATTCAAGCAGGCCCTTCT
GAAACTGATGATGTTGATGAAAAACAGCCCCTATCGAAGCCTTTGCAAGGAAGCCACCATTCTTCAGAGG
GCAATGAAGGCACAGAAATGGAAGTACCAGCAGAAGATGATGATTATTCTCCACCGTCTAAGAGACCAAA
GGCCAATGAGCTACCGCAGCCACCAGTCCCGGAACCCGCCAATGCTGGGAAGCGGAAAGTGAGGGAGTTC
AACTTCGAGAAATGGAATGCTCGCATCACTGATCTACGTAAACAAGTTGAAGAATTGTTTGAAAGGAAAT
ATGCTCAAGCCATAAAAGCCAAAGGTCCGGTGACGATCCCGTACCCTCTTTTCCAGTCTCATGTTGAAGA
TCTTTATGTAGAAGGACTTCCTGAAGGAATTCCTTTTAAAAGGCCATCTACTTACGGAATTCCTCGCCTG
GAGAGGATATTACTTGCAAAGGAAAGGATTCGTTTTGTGATTAAGAAACATGAGCTTCTGAATTCAACAC
GTGAAGATTTACAGCTTGATAAGCCAGCTTCAGGAGTAAAGGAAGAATGGTATGCCAGAATCACTAAATT
AAGAAAGATGGTGGATCAGCTTTTCTGCAAAAAATTTGCGGAAGCCTTGGGGAGCACTGAAGCCAAGGCT
GTACCGTACCAAAAATTTGAGGCACACCCGAATGATCTGTACGTGGAAGGACTGCCAGAAAACATTCCTT
TCCGAAGTCCCTCATGGTATGGAATCCCAAGGCTGGAAAAATCATTCAAGTGGGCAATCGATTAATTTTG
TTATTAAAAGACCAGACTTCTGACTCACAGTACCACTGAAGTTACTCNCCA
