>Addgene plasmid #22146 | pEBB-II-I-GFP alpha isoform | addgene partial sequence | sequence record 27965 | 22146 with EGFP-N
CCCTTGCTCACCATGGTGGCGACCGGTGGATCCCGGGCCCGCGGTACCGTCGACCACGTGGGGTCTGGTT
CTTGCTTGATCTGAGAGCTTCCATCAGTCTCTTTTATTTCTTCTGTGGCTGGAACTTCCAACTGGCTTGG
TTCAGCTGATTCTTGTATCACGGGGCCTTCTGACTCACTCTGATCAACCAGCTGGTTATTAATCACAAGT
CCTGGAAATGGTCTAATGACCGTGAATTTGATAAACTCGGCAGAGTCTAAGATCCTTCTCATGGAGCTGA
TTTCCAGGTAGCTGGGGGCTTTGAAGGACACCCCCGGGGGCATGCCATCAACCACCACACAGCCAGGGTT
AATTGTGATTTTCCTGTAGGGAACTTTCACAGGAAAACCCATACCAATAGCTTCACCAAATTTCCGACTA
AAGAGGTCATTCACTTGTTCTCTTAGCTGTCTAGCTTTTTCAACTTTCGAGAGTCTTTCATTATCATCAT
CTGGAATTGTCACCTGAATGATGTTAAGGTCTTCAACACCTGATGCAGTAGTATTAACATTGGGTGATGA
ATTTATTTTTCTGGGAGGGCTCTTAGAGGAGGTGCTCTCCTTAATCGCCGTCTCAAACATTTCGGGCTTT
TTAATGATGAACTTAATTTTGGCTTTGTTTCTGAGTATCTTCTCCAGTCTCGGAATGCCNAAAGTCGATG
GTCTTCGGAATGGCACACCCTCNNGTAAGCCTTCCACATAAAAGT
