[The description below was written by a language model from this plasmid's Addgene catalogue record.]
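Description:
pEBB-II-I-GFP alpha isoform is a mammalian expression plasmid built on the pEBB backbone (about 6 kb without insert) that carries the human TFII-I alpha isoform, a product of the GTF2I gene, as an insert of roughly 2.9 kb. The coding sequence was placed into the vector by restriction cloning between BamHI at the 5′ end and SnaBI at the 3′ end, although it is not recorded whether either site survived cloning. The depositor also cautions that the internal restriction sites listed for the construct may not be correct. The plasmid is propagated in E. coli under ampicillin selection. Its copy number is listed as unknown, and the record names neither the origin of replication nor any mammalian selection marker.

The TFII-I open reading frame is fused at its C terminus to GFP, so transfected cells produce a fluorescent TFII-I alpha–GFP protein. The record does not explicitly state the promoter. The recommended 5′ sequencing primer is an EF-1α forward primer, which suggests that an EF-1α promoter lies upstream of the insert, and the 3′ EGFP-N primer reads back from the GFP portion across the fusion junction. No feature table is available to confirm these or other elements.

TFII-I is a multifunctional transcription factor that exists as several alternatively spliced isoforms. The associated publication examined complex formation, nuclear translocation and differential gene regulation by these isoforms. The GFP fusion is therefore suited to following the subcellular localisation of the alpha isoform in live or fixed mammalian cells, and to comparing its behaviour and transcriptional activity with those of other TFII-I isoforms.
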