Addgene plasmid #22146: pEBB-II-I-GFP alpha isoform
Depositing lab: Ananda Roy. Depositing organization: Tufts University. Publication: Alternatively spliced isoforms of TFII-I. Complex formation, nuclear translocation, and differential gene regulation. Cheriyath V, Roy AL. J Biol Chem. 2000 Aug 25. 275(34):26300-8. 10.1074/jbc.M002980200 PubMed 10854432.
Backbone
  Vector backbone: pEBB
  Backbone size w/o insert (bp): 6000
  Vector type: Mammalian Expression
Growth in bacteria
  Bacterial resistance: Ampicillin, 100 μg/mL
  Growth temperature: 37°C
  Growth strain: DH5alpha
  Copy number: Unknown
Gene/Insert
  Gene/Insert name: TFII-I (alt name: TFII-I alpha isoform)
  Species: H. sapiens (human)
  Insert size (bp): 2900
  Entrez Gene: GTF2I (a.k.a. BAP135, BTKAP1, DIWS, GTFII-I, IB291, SPIN, TFII-I, WBS, WBSCR6)
  Tag / fusion protein: GFP (C terminal on insert)
  Cloning method: Restriction Enzyme; 5′ cloning site BamHI (unknown if destroyed); 3′ cloning site SnaB1 (unknown if destroyed)
  Sequencing primers: 5′ EF-1a Forward; 3′ EGFP-N
Terms and licenses: Academic/Nonprofit Terms; Industry Terms: Not Available to Industry
Depositor comments: The internal restriction sites may not be correct
How to cite: pEBB-II-I-GFP alpha isoform was a gift from Ananda Roy (Addgene plasmid # 22146 ; http://n2t.net/addgene:22146 ; RRID:Addgene_22146)
